Addgene plasmid #172608: px458-AMBRA1 (optimized for N-terminal knock-in)
Purpose: Expresses a gRNA against AMBRA1 and Cas9 from S. pyogenes with 2A-EGFP. This gRNA is suitable for the N-terminal knock-in of AMBRA1.
Depositing lab: Michele Pagano. Depositing organization: NYU Grossman School of Medicine. Publication: CRL4(AMBRA1) is a master regulator of D-type cyclins. Simoneschi D, Rona G, Zhou N, Jeong YT, Jiang S, Milletti G, Arbini AA, O'Sullivan A, Wang AA, Nithikasem S, Keegan S, Siu Y, Cianfanelli V, Maiani E, Nazio F, Cecconi F, Boccalatte F, Fenyo D, Jones DR, Busino L, Pagano M. Nature. 2021 Apr;592(7856):789-793. doi: 10.1038/s41586-021-03445-y. Epub 2021 Apr 14. PubMed 33854235.
Backbone
  Vector backbone: px458
  Backbone manufacturer: F. Zhang (Addgene plasmid #48138)
  Vector type: Mammalian Expression, CRISPR
  Selectable markers: EGFP
Growth in bacteria
  Bacterial resistance: Ampicillin, 100 μg/mL
  Growth temperature: 37°C
  Growth strain: DH5alpha
  Copy number: Unknown
Gene/Insert
  Gene/Insert name: gRNA against AMBRA1
  gRNA/shRNA sequence: GTGGCTACTGAGCGCCATGA
  Species: H. sapiens (human)
  Insert size (bp): 20
  Entrez Gene: AMBRA1 (a.k.a. DCAF3, WDR94)
  Promoter: U6
  Cloning method: Restriction Enzyme; 5′ cloning site BbsI (destroyed during cloning); 3′ cloning site BbsI (destroyed during cloning)
  Sequencing primers: 5′ GACTATCATATGCTTACCGT
Terms and licenses: Academic/Nonprofit Terms; Industry Terms: Not Available to Industry
Depositor comments: For the N-terminal knock-in of AMBRA1 with a 2xFLAG-mAID tag, please use this gRNA in combination with pUC57-2xFLAG-mAID-AMBRA1 HDR donor template
How to cite: px458-AMBRA1 (optimized for N-terminal knock-in) was a gift from Michele Pagano (Addgene plasmid # 172608 ; http://n2t.net/addgene:172608 ; RRID:Addgene_172608)
