[The description below was written by a language model from this plasmid's Addgene catalogue record and pLannotate feature annotations shown in this document.]
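Description:
px458-AMBRA1 (optimized for N-terminal knock-in) is an all-in-one mammalian CRISPR expression plasmid built on the px458 backbone, which delivers both a single guide RNA and Streptococcus pyogenes Cas9 from one roughly 9.3 kb vector. It is propagated in E. coli through a high-copy ColE1/pUC-type origin with ampicillin selection (AmpR under its own bla promoter). The backbone also carries an f1 phage origin, a single AAV2 ITR and short bom and rop fragments, which appear to be backbone remnants rather than functional parts of the design.

The insert is a 20-nucleotide guide against human AMBRA1 (also known as DCAF3 or WDR94). It was cloned between two BbsI sites that were destroyed in the process, placing it directly downstream of the human U6 RNA polymerase III promoter and upstream of the Cas9 gRNA scaffold. A separate Pol II cassette uses a CMV enhancer, chicken β-actin promoter and hybrid intron to drive Cas9. The annotation software splits Cas9 into contiguous N- and C-terminal portions, but together they form one coding sequence. Cas9 is followed by a nucleoplasmin nuclear localization signal and EGFP, and the cassette ends with a bGH polyadenylation signal. According to the record, EGFP is linked through a 2A peptide, so it is produced as a separate protein from the same transcript. It serves as the only mammalian marker, allowing transfected cells to be identified or sorted by fluorescence rather than by drug selection.

The guide is intended to support knock-in at the N-terminus of AMBRA1. The depositor recommends pairing it with a separate pUC57-based HDR donor template to introduce a 2xFLAG-mAID tag at the endogenous locus.
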