Features (pLannotate 1.2.2; 19 found; start..end, strand, type, name):
      1..241     +  promoter       U6 promoter: RNA polymerase III promoter for human U6 snRNA
    270..345     +  misc_RNA       gRNA scaffold: guide RNA scaffold for the Streptococcus pyogenes CRISPR/Cas9 system
    352..395     +  misc_RNA       gRNA scaffold (fragment): guide RNA scaffold for the Streptococcus pyogenes CRISPR/Cas9 system
    442..727     +  enhancer       CMV enhancer: human cytomegalovirus immediate early enhancer; contains an 18-bp deletion relative to the standard CMV enhancer
    729..1006    +  promoter       chicken β-actin promoter: No description available
   1007..1234    +  intron         hybrid intron: hybrid between chicken β-actin (CBA) and minute virus of mice (MMV) introns (Gray et al., 2011)
   1372..2973    +  CDS            Cas9(N): N-terminal portion of Streptococcus pyogenes Cas9 (Zetsche et al., 2015)
   2974..5472    +  CDS            Cas9(C): C-terminal portion of Streptococcus pyogenes Cas9 (Zetsche et al., 2015)
   5473..5520    +  CDS            nucleoplasmin NLS: bipartite nuclear localization signal from nucleoplasmin
   5590..6303    +  CDS            EGFP: EGFP is a basic (constitutively fluorescent) green fluorescent protein published in 1996, derived from Aequorea victoria. It is reported to be a rapidly-maturing weak dimer with moderate acid sensitivity.
   6337..6448    +  polyA_signal   bGH poly(A) signal: bovine growth hormone polyadenylation signal
   6553..6693    +  repeat_region  AAV2 ITR: inverted terminal repeat of adeno-associated virus serotype 2 inverted
   6698..6749    -  misc_feature   bom (fragment): basis of mobility region from pBR322
   6768..7223    +  rep_origin     f1 ori (sequence partly withheld): f1 bacteriophage origin of replication; arrow indicates direction of (+) strand synthesis
   7224..7273    -  misc_feature   bom (fragment): basis of mobility region from pBR322
   7375..7410    -  CDS            rop (fragment): Rop protein, which maintains plasmids at low copy number; rop
   7505..7609    +  promoter       AmpR promoter: bla
   7610..8470    +  CDS            AmpR: β-lactamase; bla; confers resistance to ampicillin, carbenicillin, and related antibiotics
   8641..9229    +  rep_origin     ori: high-copy-number ColE1/pMB1/pBR322/pUC origin of replication
>Addgene plasmid #172608 | px458-AMBRA1 (optimized for N-terminal knock-in) | addgene full sequence | sequence record 340103 | Addgene NGS Result
GAGGGCCTATTTCCCATGATTCCTTCATATTTGCATATACGATACAAGGCTGTTAGAGAGATAATTGGAA
TTAATTTGACTGTAAACACAAAGATATTAGTACAAAATACGTGACGTAGAAAGTAATAATTTCTTGGGTA
GTTTGCAGTTTTAAAATTATGTTTTAAAATGGACTATCATATGCTTACCGTAACTTGAAAGTATTTCGAT
TTCTTGGCTTTATATATCTTGTGGAAAGGACGAAACACCGTGGCTACTGAGCGCCATGAGTTTTAGAGCT
AGAAATAGCAAGTTAAAATAAGGCTAGTCCGTTATCAACTTGAAAAAGTGGCACCGAGTCGGTGCTTTTT
TGTTTTAGAGCTAGAAATAGCAAGTTAAAATAAGGCTAGTCCGTTTTTAGCGCGTGCGCCAATTCTGCAG
ACAAATGGCTCTAGAGGTACCCGTTACATAACTTACGGTAAATGGCCCGCCTGGCTGACCGCCCAACGAC
CCCCGCCCATTGACGTCAATAGTAACGCCAATAGGGACTTTCCATTGACGTCAATGGGTGGAGTATTTAC
GGTAAACTGCCCACTTGGCAGTACATCAAGTGTATCATATGCCAAGTACGCCCCCTATTGACGTCAATGA
CGGTAAATGGCCCGCCTGGCATTGTGCCCAGTACATGACCTTATGGGACTTTCCTACTTGGCAGTACATC
TACGTATTAGTCATCGCTATTACCATGGTCGAGGTGAGCCCCACGTTCTGCTTCACTCTCCCCATCTCCC
CCCCCTCCCCACCCCCAATTTTGTATTTATTTATTTTTTAATTATTTTGTGCAGCGATGGGGGCGGGGGG
GGGGGGGGGGCGCGCGCCRGGSGGGGSGGGGSGGGGSGRGGGGSGGGGSGGGGCGAGGCGGAGAGGTGCG
GCGGCAGCCAATCAGAGCGGCGCGCTCCGAAAGTTTCCTTTTATGGCGAGGCGGCGGCGGCGGCGGCCCT
ATAAAAAGCGAAGCGCGCGGCGGGCGGGAGTCGCTGCGCGCTGCCTTCGCCCCGTGCCCCGCTCCGCCGC
CGCCTCGCGCCGCCCGCCCCGGCTCTGACTGACCGCGTTACTCCCACAGGTGAGCGGGCGGGACGGCCCT
TCTCCTCCGGGCTGTAATTAGCTGAGCAAGAGGTAAGGGTTTAAGGGATGGTTGGTTGGTGGGGTATTAA
TGTTTAATTACCTGGAGCACCTGCCTGAAATCACTTTTTTTCAGGTTGGACCGGTGCCACCATGGACTAT
AAGGACCACGACGGAGACTACAAGGATCATGATATTGATTACAAAGACGATGACGATAAGATGGCCCCAA
AGAAGAAGCGGAAGGTCGGTATCCACGGAGTCCCAGCAGCCGACAAGAAGTACAGCATCGGCCTGGACAT
CGGCACCAACTCTGTGGGCTGGGCCGTGATCACCGACGAGTACAAGGTGCCCAGCAAGAAATTCAAGGTG
CTGGGCAACACCGACCGGCACAGCATCAAGAAGAACCTGATCGGAGCCCTGCTGTTCGACAGCGGCGAAA
CAGCCGAGGCCACCCGGCTGAAGAGAACCGCCAGAAGAAGATACACCAGACGGAAGAACCGGATCTGCTA
TCTGCAAGAGATCTTCAGCAACGAGATGGCCAAGGTGGACGACAGCTTCTTCCACAGACTGGAAGAGTCC
TTCCTGGTGGAAGAGGATAAGAAGCACGAGCGGCACCCCATCTTCGGCAACATCGTGGACGAGGTGGCCT
ACCACGAGAAGTACCCCACCATCTACCACCTGAGAAAGAAACTGGTGGACAGCACCGACAAGGCCGACCT
GCGGCTGATCTATCTGGCCCTGGCCCACATGATCAAGTTCCGGGGCCACTTCCTGATCGAGGGCGACCTG
AACCCCGACAACAGCGACGTGGACAAGCTGTTCATCCAGCTGGTGCAGACCTACAACCAGCTGTTCGAGG
AAAACCCCATCAACGCCAGCGGCGTGGACGCCAAGGCCATCCTGTCTGCCAGACTGAGCAAGAGCAGACG
GCTGGAAAATCTGATCGCCCAGCTGCCCGGCGAGAAGAAGAATGGCCTGTTCGGAAACCTGATTGCCCTG
AGCCTGGGCCTGACCCCCAACTTCAAGAGCAACTTCGACCTGGCCGAGGATGCCAAACTGCAGCTGAGCA
AGGACACCTACGACGACGACCTGGACAACCTGCTGGCCCAGATCGGCGACCAGTACGCCGACCTGTTTCT
GGCCGCCAAGAACCTGTCCGACGCCATCCTGCTGAGCGACATCCTGAGAGTGAACACCGAGATCACCAAG
GCCCCCCTGAGCGCCTCTATGATCAAGAGATACGACGAGCACCACCAGGACCTGACCCTGCTGAAAGCTC
TCGTGCGGCAGCAGCTGCCTGAGAAGTACAAAGAGATTTTCTTCGACCAGAGCAAGAACGGCTACGCCGG
CTACATTGACGGCGGAGCCAGCCAGGAAGAGTTCTACAAGTTCATCAAGCCCATCCTGGAAAAGATGGAC
GGCACCGAGGAACTGCTCGTGAAGCTGAACAGAGAGGACCTGCTGCGGAAGCAGCGGACCTTCGACAACG
GCAGCATCCCCCACCAGATCCACCTGGGAGAGCTGCACGCCATTCTGCGGCGGCAGGAAGATTTTTACCC
ATTCCTGAAGGACAACCGGGAAAAGATCGAGAAGATCCTGACCTTCCGCATCCCCTACTACGTGGGCCCT
CTGGCCAGGGGAAACAGCAGATTCGCCTGGATGACCAGAAAGAGCGAGGAAACCATCACCCCCTGGAACT
TCGAGGAAGTGGTGGACAAGGGCGCTTCCGCCCAGAGCTTCATCGAGCGGATGACCAACTTCGATAAGAA
CCTGCCCAACGAGAAGGTGCTGCCCAAGCACAGCCTGCTGTACGAGTACTTCACCGTGTATAACGAGCTG
ACCAAAGTGAAATACGTGACCGAGGGAATGAGAAAGCCCGCCTTCCTGAGCGGCGAGCAGAAAAAGGCCA
TCGTGGACCTGCTGTTCAAGACCAACCGGAAAGTGACCGTGAAGCAGCTGAAAGAGGACTACTTCAAGAA
AATCGAGTGCTTCGACTCCGTGGAAATCTCCGGCGTGGAAGATCGGTTCAACGCCTCCCTGGGCACATAC
CACGATCTGCTGAAAATTATCAAGGACAAGGACTTCCTGGACAATGAGGAAAACGAGGACATTCTGGAAG
ATATCGTGCTGACCCTGACACTGTTTGAGGACAGAGAGATGATCGAGGAACGGCTGAAAACCTATGCCCA
CCTGTTCGACGACAAAGTGATGAAGCAGCTGAAGCGGCGGAGATACACCGGCTGGGGCAGGCTGAGCCGG
AAGCTGATCAACGGCATCCGGGACAAGCAGTCCGGCAAGACAATCCTGGATTTCCTGAAGTCCGACGGCT
TCGCCAACAGAAACTTCATGCAGCTGATCCACGACGACAGCCTGACCTTTAAAGAGGACATCCAGAAAGC
CCAGGTGTCCGGCCAGGGCGATAGCCTGCACGAGCACATTGCCAATCTGGCCGGCAGCCCCGCCATTAAG
AAGGGCATCCTGCAGACAGTGAAGGTGGTGGACGAGCTCGTGAAAGTGATGGGCCGGCACAAGCCCGAGA
ACATCGTGATCGAAATGGCCAGAGAGAACCAGACCACCCAGAAGGGACAGAAGAACAGCCGCGAGAGAAT
GAAGCGGATCGAAGAGGGCATCAAAGAGCTGGGCAGCCAGATCCTGAAAGAACACCCCGTGGAAAACACC
CAGCTGCAGAACGAGAAGCTGTACCTGTACTACCTGCAGAATGGGCGGGATATGTACGTGGACCAGGAAC
TGGACATCAACCGGCTGTCCGACTACGATGTGGACCATATCGTGCCTCAGAGCTTTCTGAAGGACGACTC
CATCGACAACAAGGTGCTGACCAGAAGCGACAAGAACCGGGGCAAGAGCGACAACGTGCCCTCCGAAGAG
GTCGTGAAGAAGATGAAGAACTACTGGCGGCAGCTGCTGAACGCCAAGCTGATTACCCAGAGAAAGTTCG
ACAATCTGACCAAGGCCGAGAGAGGCGGCCTGAGCGAACTGGATAAGGCCGGCTTCATCAAGAGACAGCT
GGTGGAAACCCGGCAGATCACAAAGCACGTGGCACAGATCCTGGACTCCCGGATGAACACTAAGTACGAC
GAGAATGACAAGCTGATCCGGGAAGTGAAAGTGATCACCCTGAAGTCCAAGCTGGTGTCCGATTTCCGGA
AGGATTTCCAGTTTTACAAAGTGCGCGAGATCAACAACTACCACCACGCCCACGACGCCTACCTGAACGC
CGTCGTGGGAACCGCCCTGATCAAAAAGTACCCTAAGCTGGAAAGCGAGTTCGTGTACGGCGACTACAAG
GTGTACGACGTGCGGAAGATGATCGCCAAGAGCGAGCAGGAAATCGGCAAGGCTACCGCCAAGTACTTCT
TCTACAGCAACATCATGAACTTTTTCAAGACCGAGATTACCCTGGCCAACGGCGAGATCCGGAAGCGGCC
TCTGATCGAGACAAACGGCGAAACCGGGGAGATCGTGTGGGATAAGGGCCGGGATTTTGCCACCGTGCGG
AAAGTGCTGAGCATGCCCCAAGTGAATATCGTGAAAAAGACCGAGGTGCAGACAGGCGGCTTCAGCAAAG
AGTCTATCCTGCCCAAGAGGAACAGCGATAAGCTGATCGCCAGAAAGAAGGACTGGGACCCTAAGAAGTA
CGGCGGCTTCGACAGCCCCACCGTGGCCTATTCTGTGCTGGTGGTGGCCAAAGTGGAAAAGGGCAAGTCC
AAGAAACTGAAGAGTGTGAAAGAGCTGCTGGGGATCACCATCATGGAAAGAAGCAGCTTCGAGAAGAATC
CCATCGACTTTCTGGAAGCCAAGGGCTACAAAGAAGTGAAAAAGGACCTGATCATCAAGCTGCCTAAGTA
CTCCCTGTTCGAGCTGGAAAACGGCCGGAAGAGAATGCTGGCCTCTGCCGGCGAACTGCAGAAGGGAAAC
GAACTGGCCCTGCCCTCCAAATATGTGAACTTCCTGTACCTGGCCAGCCACTATGAGAAGCTGAAGGGCT
CCCCCGAGGATAATGAGCAGAAACAGCTGTTTGTGGAACAGCACAAGCACTACCTGGACGAGATCATCGA
GCAGATCAGCGAGTTCTCCAAGAGAGTGATCCTGGCCGACGCTAATCTGGACAAAGTGCTGTCCGCCTAC
AACAAGCACCGGGATAAGCCCATCAGAGAGCAGGCCGAGAATATCATCCACCTGTTTACCCTGACCAATC
TGGGAGCCCCTGCCGCCTTCAAGTACTTTGACACCACCATCGACCGGAAGAGGTACACCAGCACCAAAGA
GGTGCTGGACGCCACCCTGATCCACCAGAGCATCACCGGCCTGTACGAGACACGGATCGACCTGTCTCAG
CTGGGAGGCGACAAAAGGCCGGCGGCCACGAAAAAGGCCGGCCAGGCAAAAAAGAAAAAGGAATTCGGCA
GTGGAGAGGGCAGAGGAAGTCTGCTAACATGCGGTGACGTCGAGGAGAATCCTGGCCCAGTGAGCAAGGG
CGAGGAGCTGTTCACCGGGGTGGTGCCCATCCTGGTCGAGCTGGACGGCGACGTAAACGGCCACAAGTTC
AGCGTGTCCGGCGAGGGCGAGGGCGATGCCACCTACGGCAAGCTGACCCTGAAGTTCATCTGCACCACCG
GCAAGCTGCCCGTGCCCTGGCCCACCCTCGTGACCACCCTGACCTACGGCGTGCAGTGCTTCAGCCGCTA
CCCCGACCACATGAAGCAGCACGACTTCTTCAAGTCCGCCATGCCCGAAGGCTACGTCCAGGAGCGCACC
ATCTTCTTCAAGGACGACGGCAACTACAAGACCCGCGCCGAGGTGAAGTTCGAGGGCGACACCCTGGTGA
ACCGCATCGAGCTGAAGGGCATCGACTTCAAGGAGGACGGCAACATCCTGGGGCACAAGCTGGAGTACAA
CTACAACAGCCACAACGTCTATATCATGGCCGACAAGCAGAAGAACGGCATCAAGGTGAACTTCAAGATC
CGCCACAACATCGAGGACGGCAGCGTGCAGCTCGCCGACCACTACCAGCAGAACACCCCCATCGGCGACG
GCCCCGTGCTGCTGCCCGACAACCACTACCTGAGCACCCAGTCCGCCCTGAGCAAAGACCCCAACGAGAA
GCGCGATCACATGGTCCTGCTGGAGTTCGTGACCGCCGCCGGGATCACTCTCGGCATGGACGAGCTGTAC
AAGGAATTCTAACTAGAGCTCGCTGATCAGCCTCGACTGTGCCTTCTAGTTGCCAGCCATCTGTTGTTTG
CCCCTCCCCCGTGCCTTCCTTGACCCTGGAAGGTGCCACTCCCACTGTCCTTTCCTAATAAAATGAGGAA
ATTGCATCGCATTGTCTGAGTAGGTGTCATTCTATTCTGGGGGGTGGGGTGGGGCAGGACAGCAAGGGGG
AGGATTGGGAAGAGAATAGCAGGCATGCTGGGGAGCGGCCGCAGGAACCCCTAGTGATGGAGTTGGCCAC
TCCCTCTCTGCGCGCTCGCTCGCTCACTGAGGCCGGGCGACCAAAGGTCGCCCGACGCCCGGGCTTTGCC
CGGGCGGCCTCAGTGAGCGAGCGAGCGCGCAGCTGCCTGCAGGGGCGCCTGATGCGGTATTTTCTCCTTA
CGCATCTGTGCGGTATTTCACACCGCATA
[95 nt withheld, positions 6750-6844]
T
[46 nt withheld, positions 6846-6891]
C
[141 nt withheld, positions 6893-7033]
CCTTTGACGTTGGAGTCCACGTTCTTT
[37 nt withheld, positions 7061-7097]
ACTCTATCTCGGGCTATTCTTTTGATTTATAAGGGATTTTGCCGATTTCGGTCTATTGGTTAAAAAATGA
GCTGATTTAACAAAAATTTAACGCGAATTTTAACAAAATATTAACGTTTACAATTTTATGGTGCACTCTC
AGTACAATCTGCTCTGATGCCGCATAGTTAAGCCAGCCCCGACACCCGCCAACACCCGCTGACGCGCCCT
GACGGGCTTGTCTGCTCCCGGCATCCGCTTACAGACAAGCTGTGACCGTCTCCGGGAGCTGCATGTGTCA
GAGGTTTTCACCGTCATCACCGAAACGCGCGAGACGAAAGGGCCTCGTGATACGCCTATTTTTATAGGTT
AATGTCATGATAATAATGGTTTCTTAGACGTCAGGTGGCACTTTTCGGGGAAATGTGCGCGGAACCCCTA
TTTGTTTATTTTTCTAAATACATTCAAATATGTATCCGCTCATGAGACAATAACCCTGATAAATGCTTCA
ATAATATTGAAAAAGGAAGAGTATGAGTATTCAACATTTCCGTGTCGCCCTTATTCCCTTTTTTGCGGCA
TTTTGCCTTCCTGTTTTTGCTCACCCAGAAACGCTGGTGAAAGTAAAAGATGCTGAAGATCAGTTGGGTG
CACGAGTGGGTTACATCGAACTGGATCTCAACAGCGGTAAGATCCTTGAGAGTTTTCGCCCCGAAGAACG
TTTTCCAATGATGAGCACTTTTAAAGTTCTGCTATGTGGCGCGGTATTATCCCGTATTGACGCCGGGCAA
GAGCAACTCGGTCGCCGCATACACTATTCTCAGAATGACTTGGTTGAGTACTCACCAGTCACAGAAAAGC
ATCTTACGGATGGCATGACAGTAAGAGAATTATGCAGTGCTGCCATAACCATGAGTGATAACACTGCGGC
CAACTTACTTCTGACAACGATCGGAGGACCGAAGGAGCTAACCGCTTTTTTGCACAACATGGGGGATCAT
GTAACTCGCCTTGATCGTTGGGAACCGGAGCTGAATGAAGCCATACCAAACGACGAGCGTGACACCACGA
TGCCTGTAGCAATGGCAACAACGTTGCGCAAACTATTAACTGGCGAACTACTTACTCTAGCTTCCCGGCA
ACAATTAATAGACTGGATGGAGGCGGATAAAGTTGCAGGACCACTTCTGCGCTCGGCCCTTCCGGCTGGC
TGGTTTATTGCTGATAAATCTGGAGCCGGTGAGCGTGGAAGCCGCGGTATCATTGCAGCACTGGGGCCAG
ATGGTAAGCCCTCCCGTATCGTAGTTATCTACACGACGGGGAGTCAGGCAACTATGGATGAACGAAATAG
ACAGATCGCTGAGATAGGTGCCTCACTGATTAAGCATTGGTAACTGTCAGACCAAGTTTACTCATATATA
CTTTAGATTGATTTAAAACTTCATTTTTAATTTAAAAGGATCTAGGTGAAGATCCTTTTTGATAATCTCA
TGACCAAAATCCCTTAACGTGAGTTTTCGTTCCACTGAGCGTCAGACCCCGTAGAAAAGATCAAAGGATC
TTCTTGAGATCCTTTTTTTCTGCGCGTAATCTGCTGCTTGCAAACAAAAAAACCACCGCTACCAGCGGTG
GTTTGTTTGCCGGATCAAGAGCTACCAACTCTTTTTCCGAAGGTAACTGGCTTCAGCAGAGCGCAGATAC
CAAATACTGTTCTTCTAGTGTAGCCGTAGTTAGGCCACCACTTCAAGAACTCTGTAGCACCGCCTACATA
CCTCGCTCTGCTAATCCTGTTACCAGTGGCTGCTGCCAGTGGCGATAAGTCGTGTCTTACCGGGTTGGAC
TCAAGACGATAGTTACCGGATAAGGCGCAGCGGTCGGGCTGAACGGGGGGTTCGTGCACACAGCCCAGCT
TGGAGCGAACGACCTACACCGAACTGAGATACCTACAGCGTGAGCTATGAGAAAGCGCCACGCTTCCCGA
AGGGAGAAAGGCGGACAGGTATCCGGTAAGCGGCAGGGTCGGAACAGGAGAGCGCACGAGGGAGCTTCCA
GGGGGAAACGCCTGGTATCTTTATAGTCCTGTCGGGTTTCGCCACCTCTGACTTGAGCGTCGATTTTTGT
GATGCTCGTCAGGGGGGCGGAGCCTATGGAAAAACGCCAGCAACGCGGCCTTTTTACGGTTCCTGGCCTT
TTGCTGGCCTTTTGCTCACATGT
